>Addgene plasmid #229591 | pCytERM-(n1)StayGold(c4)-N1 | addgene full sequence | sequence record 478801 | Addgene NGS Result
TAGTTATTAATAGTAATCAATTACGGGGTCATTAGTTCATAGCCCATATATGGAGTTCCGCGTTACATAA
CTTACGGTAAATGGCCCGCCTGGCTGACCGCCCAACGACCCCCGCCCATTGACGTCAATAATGACGTATG
TTCCCATAGTAACGCCAATAGGGACTTTCCATTGACGTCAATGGGTGGAGTATTTACGGTAAACTGCCCA
CTTGGCAGTACATCAAGTGTATCATATGCCAAGTACGCCCCCTATTGACGTCAATGACGGTAAATGGCCC
GCCTGGCATTATGCCCAGTACATGACCTTATGGGACTTTCCTACTTGGCAGTACATCTACGTATTAGTCA
TCGCTATTACCATGGTGATGCGGTTTTGGCAGTACATCAATGGGCGTGGATAGCGGTTTGACTCACGGGG
ATTTCCAAGTCTCCACCCCATTGACGTCAATGGGAGTTTGTTTTGGCACCAAAATCAACGGGACTTTCCA
AAATGTCGTAACAACTCCGCCCCATTGACGCAAATGGGCGGTAGGCGTGTACGGTGGGAGGTCTATATAA
GCAGAGCTGGTTTAGTGAACCGTCAGATCCGCTAGCGCTACCGGACTCAGATCTATGGACCCTGTGGTGG
TGCTGGGGCTCTGTCTCTCCTGTTTGCTTCTCCTTTCACTCTGGAAACAGAGCTATGGGGGAGGGAAGCT
TCGAATTCTGCAGTCGACGGTACCGCGGGCCCGGGATCCACCGGTCGCCACCATGGCTAGTACAGGGGAG
GAGCTGTTCACCGGGGTGGTGCCATTTAAATTTCAACTTAAAGGAACCATCAATGGCAAATCGTTTACCG
TTGAAGGCGAAGGTGAAGGAAATTCACATGAAGGTTCTCATAAAGGAAAATATGTTTGTACAAGTGGAAA
ACTACCGATGTCATGGGCAGCACTTGGAACATCCTTTGGTTATGGAATGAAATATTATACCAAATATCCT
AGTGGACTGAAGAACTGGTTTCATGAAGTAATGCCTGAAGGCTTTACCTACGATCGTCATATTCAATATA
AAGGCGATGGGAGTATCCATGCAAAACACCAACACTTTATGAAAAATGGGACTTATCACAACATTGTTGA
ATTTACTGGTCAGGATTTTAAAGAAAATAGTCCAGTCTTAACTGGAGATATGAATGTCTCATTACCGAAT
GAAGTTCAACATATACCCAGAGATGATGGAGTAGAATGCCCAGTGACCTTGCTTTATCCTTTATTATCGG
ATAAATCAAAATGCGTTGAGGCTCACCAAAATACAATCTGCAAGCCTCTTCATAATCAACCAGCACCTGA
TGTCCCATATCACTGGATTCGTAAACAATACACACAAAGCAAAGATGATACCGAGGAACGTGATCATATT
TGTCAATCAGAGACTCTCGAAGCACACTTACCATGGCACGAGCCTTCTGCTTCTGCCGTGTAAGCGGCCG
CGACTCTAGATCATAATCAGCCATACCACATTTGTAGAGGTTTTACTTGCTTTAAAAAACCTCCCACACC
TCCCCCTGAACCTGAAACATAAAATGAATGCAATTGTTGTTGTTAACTTGTTTATTGCAGCTTATAATGG
TTACAAATAAAGCAATAGCATCACAAATTTCACAAATAAAGCATTTTTTTCACTGCATTCTAGTTGTGGT
TTGTCCAAACTCATCAATGTATCTTAAGGCGTAAATTGTAAGCGTTAATATTTTGTTAAAATTCGCGTTA
AATTTTTGTTAAATCAGCTCATTTTTTAACCAATAGGCCGAAATCGGCAAAATCCCTTATAAATCAAAAG
AATAGACCGAGATAGGGT
[37 nt withheld, positions 1839-1875]
AAAGAACGTGGACTCCAACGTCAAAGG
[49 nt withheld, positions 1903-1951]
T
[91 nt withheld, positions 1953-2043]
G
[124 nt withheld, positions 2045-2168]
CAGGTGGCACTTTTCGGGGAAATGTGCGCGGAACCCCTATTTGTTTATTTTTCTAAATACATTCAAATAT
GTATCCGCTCATGAGACAATAACCCTGATAAATGCTTCAATAATATTGAAAAAGGAAGAGTCCTGAGGCG
GAAAGAACCAGCTGTGGAATGTGTGTCAGTTAGGGTGTGGAAAGTCCCCAGGCTCCCCAGCAGGCAGAAG
TATGCAAAGCATGCATCTCAATTAGTCAGCAACCAGGTGTGGAAAGTCCCCAGGCTCCCCAGCAGGCAGA
AGTATGCAAAGCATGCATCTCAATTAGTCAGCAACCATAGTCCCGCCCCTAACTCCGCCCATCCCGCCCC
TAACTCCGCCCAGTTCCGCCCATTCTCCGCCCCATGGCTGACTAATTTTTTTTATTTATGCAGAGGCCGA
GGCCGCCTCGGCCTCTGAGCTATTCCAGAAGTAGTGAGGAGGCTTTTTTGGAGGCCTAGGCTTTTGCAAA
GATCGATCAAGAGACAGGATGAGGATCGTTTCGCATGATTGAACAAGATGGATTGCACGCAGGTTCTCCG
GCCGCTTGGGTGGAGAGGCTATTCGGCTATGACTGGGCACAACAGACAATCGGCTGCTCTGATGCCGCCG
TGTTCCGGCTGTCAGCGCAGGGGCGCCCGGTTCTTTTTGTCAAGACCGACCTGTCCGGTGCCCTGAATGA
ACTGCAAGACGAGGCAGCGCGGCTATCGTGGCTGGCCACGACGGGCGTTCCTTGCGCAGCTGTGCTCGAC
GTTGTCACTGAAGCGGGAAGGGACTGGCTGCTATTGGGCGAAGTGCCGGGGCAGGATCTCCTGTCATCTC
ACCTTGCTCCTGCCGAGAAAGTATCCATCATGGCTGATGCAATGCGGCGGCTGCATACGCTTGATCCGGC
TACCTGCCCATTCGACCACCAAGCGAAACATCGCATCGAGCGAGCACGTACTCGGATGGAAGCCGGTCTT
GTCGATCAGGATGATCTGGACGAAGAGCATCAGGGGCTCGCGCCAGCCGAACTGTTCGCCAGGCTCAAGG
CGAGCATGCCCGACGGCGAGGATCTCGTCGTGACCCATGGCGATGCCTGCTTGCCGAATATCATGGTGGA
AAATGGCCGCTTTTCTGGATTCATCGACTGTGGCCGGCTGGGTGTGGCGGACCGCTATCAGGACATAGCG
TTGGCTACCCGTGATATTGCTGAAGAGCTTGGCGGCGAATGGGCTGACCGCTTCCTCGTGCTTTACGGTA
TCGCCGCTCCCGATTCGCAGCGCATCGCCTTCTATCGCCTTCTTGACGAGTTCTTCTGAGCGGGACTCTG
GGGTTCGAAATGACCGACCAAGCGACGCCCAACCTGCCATCACGAGATTTCGATTCCACCGCCGCCTTCT
ATGAAAGGTTGGGCTTCGGAATCGTTTTCCGGGACGCCGGCTGGATGATCCTCCAGCGCGGGGATCTCAT
GCTGGAGTTCTTCGCCCACCCTAGGGGGAGGCTAACTGAAACACGGAAGGAGACAATACCGGAAGGAACC
CGCGCTATGACGGCAATAAAAAGACAGAATAAAACGCACGGTGTTGGGTCGTTTGTTCATAAACGCGGGG
TTCGGTCCCAGGGCTGGCACTCTGTCGATACCCCACCGAGACCCCATTGGGGCCAATACGCCCGCGTTTC
TTCCTTTTCCCCACCCCACCCCCCAAGTTCGGGTGAAGGCCCAGGGCTCGCAGCCAACGTCGGGGCGGCA
GGCCCTGCCATAGCCTCAGGTTACTCATATATACTTTAGATTGATTTAAAACTTCATTTTTAATTTAAAA
GGATCTAGGTGAAGATCCTTTTTGATAATCTCATGACCAAAATCCCTTAACGTGAGTTTTCGTTCCACTG
AGCGTCAGACCCCGTAGAAAAGATCAAAGGATCTTCTTGAGATCCTTTTTTTCTGCGCGTAATCTGCTGC
TTGCAAACAAAAAAACCACCGCTACCAGCGGTGGTTTGTTTGCCGGATCAAGAGCTACCAACTCTTTTTC
CGAAGGTAACTGGCTTCAGCAGAGCGCAGATACCAAATACTGTTCTTCTAGTGTAGCCGTAGTTAGGCCA
CCACTTCAAGAACTCTGTAGCACCGCCTACATACCTCGCTCTGCTAATCCTGTTACCAGTGGCTGCTGCC
AGTGGCGATAAGTCGTGTCTTACCGGGTTGGACTCAAGACGATAGTTACCGGATAAGGCGCAGCGGTCGG
GCTGAACGGGGGGTTCGTGCACACAGCCCAGCTTGGAGCGAACGACCTACACCGAACTGAGATACCTACA
GCGTGAGCTATGAGAAAGCGCCACGCTTCCCGAAGGGAGAAAGGCGGACAGGTATCCGGTAAGCGGCAGG
GTCGGAACAGGAGAGCGCACGAGGGAGCTTCCAGGGGGAAACGCCTGGTATCTTTATAGTCCTGTCGGGT
TTCGCCACCTCTGACTTGAGCGTCGATTTTTGTGATGCTCGTCAGGGGGGCGGAGCCTATGGAAAAACGC
CAGCAACGCGGCCTTTTTACGGTTCCTGGCCTTTTGCTGGCCTTTTGCTCACATGTTCTTTCCTGCGTTA
TCCCCTGATTCTGTGGATAACCGTATTACCGCCATGCAT
Features (pLannotate 1.2.2; 16 found; start..end, strand, type, name):
     61..364     +  enhancer       CMV enhancer: human cytomegalovirus immediate early enhancer
    365..568     +  promoter       CMV promoter: human cytomegalovirus (CMV) immediate early promoter
    591..614     +  misc_feature   MCS (fragment): multiple cloning site
    615..701     +  CDS            CYP2C1 (fragment): CP2C1_RABIT - Experimental evidence at protein level: Swiss-Prot protein existence level 1. Cytochromes P450 are a group of heme-thiolate monooxygenases. In liver microsomes, this enzyme is involved in an NADPH-dependent electron transport pathway. It oxidizes a variety of structurally unrelated compounds, including steroids, fatty acids, and xenobiotics. From Oryctolagus cuniculus (Rabbit).
    696..739     +  misc_feature   MCS (fragment): multiple cloning site
    768..793     +  CDS            VN155(I152L) (fragment): improved N-terminal fragment of mVenus for use in bimolecular fluorescence complementation (BiFC) (Kodama and Hu, 2010)
   1479..1562    +  CDS            large T antigen (fragment): large T antigen from SV40 (simian virus 40)
   1585..1706    +  polyA_signal   SV40 poly(A) signal: SV40 polyadenylation signal
   1740..2168    -  rep_origin     f1 ori (sequence partly withheld): f1 bacteriophage origin of replication; arrow indicates direction of (+) strand synthesis
   2195..2299    +  promoter       AmpR promoter: bla
   2301..2658    +  promoter       SV40 promoter: SV40 enhancer and early promoter
   2693..3487    +  CDS            NeoR/KanR: aminoglycoside phosphotransferase from Tn5; aph(3')-II (or nptII); confers resistance to neomycin, kanamycin, and G418 (Geneticin®)
   3508..3660    +  CDS            ble (fragment): BLE_KLEPN - Experimental evidence at protein level: Swiss-Prot protein existence level 1. Binding protein with a strong affinity to the bleomycin family of antibiotics. Binds to CL990; an antimitotic-antibiotic compound. From Klebsiella pneumoniae.
   3719..3766    +  polyA_signal   HSV TK poly(A) signal: herpes simplex virus thymidine kinase polyadenylation signal (Cole and Stacy, 1985)
   3857..3873    -  polyA_signal   bGH poly(A) signal (fragment): bovine growth hormone polyadenylation signal
   4095..4683    +  rep_origin     ori: high-copy-number ColE1/pMB1/pBR322/pUC origin of replication
