[The description below was written by a language model from this plasmid's Addgene catalogue record and pLannotate feature annotations shown in this document.]
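Description:
pCytERM-(n1)StayGold(c4)-N1 is a 4.8 kb mammalian expression plasmid built on an N1-type backbone, in which the fluorescent protein sits downstream of the cloning site so that a targeting sequence is fused to its N-terminus. It is propagated in E. coli as a high-copy plasmid from a ColE1/pUC-type origin and selected with kanamycin. The single NeoR/KanR gene (Tn5 aminoglycoside phosphotransferase) is preceded by both a bacterial bla promoter and the SV40 enhancer/early promoter and followed by the HSV TK polyadenylation signal, so the same marker can also confer G418 resistance in mammalian cells. An f1 origin is also present. The short ble, bGH poly(A) and large T antigen fragments in the annotation appear to be backbone remnants or partial matches rather than functional elements.

The expression cassette is driven by the human CMV immediate early enhancer and promoter and terminated by the SV40 poly(A) signal. Directly after the promoter-proximal cloning-site fragment lies a short (under 90 nt) fragment of rabbit cytochrome P450 CYP2C1, which corresponds to the "CytERM" and "P450" labels in the name and stated purpose. An N-terminal P450 segment of this kind is generally used as a membrane anchor that places a fused protein on the cytoplasmic face of the endoplasmic reticulum. A linker derived from the cloning site joins it to the synthetic insert, (n1)StayGold(c4), a StayGold green fluorescent protein variant. The feature table does not annotate StayGold itself: the region between the linker and the SV40 terminator is largely unlabelled apart from a brief match to an mVenus fragment. CytERM fusions are commonly used to assess fluorescent protein oligomerisation in cells, though the record states only that the plasmid expresses the fusion in mammalian cells.
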