Addgene plasmid #229591: pCytERM-(n1)StayGold(c4)-N1
Purpose: Expresses P450-(n1)StayGold(c4) in mammalian cells
Depositing lab: Kiryl Piatkevich. Depositing organization: Westlake University. Publication: Bright and stable monomeric green fluorescent protein derived from StayGold. Zhang H, Lesnov GD, Subach OM, Zhang W, Kuzmicheva TP, Vlaskina AV, Samygina VR, Chen L, Ye X, Nikolaeva AY, Gabdulkhakov A, Papadaki S, Qin W, Borshchevskiy V, Perfilov MM, Gavrikov AS, Drobizhev M, Mishin AS, Piatkevich KD, Subach FV. Nat Methods. 2024 Apr;21(4):657-665. doi: 10.1038/s41592-024-02203-y. Epub 2024 Feb 26. PubMed 38409224.
Backbone
  Vector backbone: pN1
  Vector type: Mammalian Expression
Growth in bacteria
  Bacterial resistance: Kanamycin, 50 μg/mL
  Growth temperature: 37°C
  Growth strain: DH5alpha
  Copy number: High Copy
Gene/Insert
  Gene/Insert name: (n1)StayGold(c4)
  Species: Synthetic
  Cloning method: Ligation Independent Cloning
Terms and licenses: Academic/Nonprofit Terms; Industry Terms: Not Available to Industry
How to cite: pCytERM-(n1)StayGold(c4)-N1 was a gift from Kiryl Piatkevich (Addgene plasmid # 229591 ; http://n2t.net/addgene:229591 ; RRID:Addgene_229591)
